Addgene plasmid #47833: pFAB3677
Purpose: BIOFAB RFP reporter plasmid for measuring promoter 2 + BCD1 efficiency.
Depositing lab: Drew Endy. Depositing organization: Stanford University. Publication: Precise and reliable gene expression via standard transcription and translation initiation elements. Mutalik VK, Guimaraes JC, Cambray G, Lam C, Christoffersen MJ, Mai QA, Tran AB, Paull M, Keasling JD, Arkin AP, Endy D. Nat Methods. 2013 Apr;10(4):354-60. doi: 10.1038/nmeth.2404. Epub 2013 Mar 10. PubMed 23474465.
Backbone
  Vector backbone: pFAB1781
  Backbone size w/o insert (bp): 3000
  Vector type: Bacterial Expression, Synthetic Biology
Growth in bacteria
  Bacterial resistance: Kanamycin, 50 μg/mL
  Growth temperature: 37°C
  Growth strain: BW25113
  Copy number: High Copy
Gene/Insert
  Gene/Insert name: promoter 2 and BCD1 (alt name: P2, apFAB45 and BCD1, apFAB681)
  Species: Synthetic
  Insert size (bp): 134
  Promoter: see insert
  Cloning method: Unknown
  Sequencing primers: 5′ Neo-R; 3′ p15A-R
Terms and licenses: Academic/Nonprofit Terms; Industry Terms: Not Available to Industry
Depositor comments: RFP fluorescence (Arbitrary Units, AU) is used to measure the efficiency of the promoter/BCD combination. Promoter/BCD combinations ranged from a low score of 6.14 to a high score of 634.54. The score for this combination was: 222.87
How to cite: pFAB3677 was a gift from Drew Endy (Addgene plasmid # 47833 ; http://n2t.net/addgene:47833 ; RRID:Addgene_47833)
