[The description below was written by a language model from this plasmid's Addgene catalogue record and pLannotate feature annotations shown in this document.]
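Description:
pFAB3677 is a small (about 3 kb) bacterial expression plasmid from the BIOFAB synthetic biology collection, built on the pFAB1781 backbone and used as a red fluorescent reporter for quantifying the strength of a defined pair of expression control elements in E. coli. It is selected with kanamycin through the neo (nptII) aminoglycoside phosphotransferase gene, which lies on the reverse strand followed by a lambda t0 terminator. A short Tn5 transposase fragment annotated just upstream of it is most likely a remnant of the Tn5-derived resistance cassette rather than a functional element. Replication depends on a p15A origin, with a small neighbouring match to the RSF origin also annotated. The catalogue lists the plasmid as high copy, whereas p15A is generally regarded as a medium-copy origin, and the record does not resolve this difference.

The payload is a 134 bp synthetic insert combining constitutive promoter 2 (P2, apFAB45) with bicistronic design 1 (BCD1, apFAB681). The feature table does not annotate this insert, but it presumably occupies the unannotated region immediately upstream of the mRFP1 coding sequence. A bicistronic design is a standardized translation initiation element in which a short leader cistron is translationally coupled to the downstream gene, which makes expression less sensitive to the sequence of the gene of interest. Transcription of mRFP1 is ended by tandem rrnB T1 and T7Te terminators, insulating the reporter from the origin region. RFP fluorescence serves as the measure of combined promoter and BCD efficiency. This pairing scored 222.87 arbitrary units, within a range of 6.14 to 634.54 across the tested combinations, placing it in the intermediate part of the set.
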