Features (pLannotate 1.2.2; 8 found; start..end, strand, type, name):
     97..191     -  terminator     lambda t0 terminator: transcription terminator from phage lambda
    225..1016    -  CDS            neo: KKA2_KLEPN - Also known as kan, nptII. Experimental evidence at protein level: Swiss-Prot protein existence level 1. Resistance to kanamycin, neomycin, paromomycin, ribostamycin, butirosin and gentamicin B. From Klebsiella pneumoniae.
   1048..1152    -  CDS            tnpA (fragment): TN5P_ECOLX - Also known as tnp. Experimental evidence at protein level: Swiss-Prot protein existence level 1. Mediates transposition of transposon Tn5 by a 'cut and paste' mechanism. First, the monomeric transposase binds the 19 bp inverted DNA repeats flanking the transposon. Then, dimerization of the DNA- bound transposase creates a synaptic DNA complex. After nicking of the first DNA strand, excision of the transposon proceeds through a series of intermediates. The transposase then mediates the insertion of the transposon at a new site by strand transfer. The activity of the wild- type tran
   1467..2144    +  CDS            mRFP1: monomeric derivative of DsRed (Campbell et al., 2002)
   2177..2248    +  terminator     rrnB T1 terminator: transcription terminator T1 from the E. coli rrnB gene
   2264..2291    +  terminator     T7Te terminator: phage T7 early transcription terminator
   2325..2380    -  rep_origin     RSF ori (fragment): Plasmids containing the RSF 1030 origin of replication can be propagated in E. coli cells that contain additional plasmids with compatible origins.
   2468..3013    -  rep_origin     p15A ori: Plasmids containing the medium-copy-number p15A origin of replication can be propagated in E. coli cells that contain a second plasmid with the ColE1 origin.
>Addgene plasmid #47833 | pFAB3677 | depositor full sequence | sequence record 68366 | Full Sequence
TCAGATAAAATATTTCTAGATTTCAGTGCAATTTATCTCTTCAAATGTAGCACCTGAAGTCAGCCCCATA
CGATATAAGTTGTTACTAGTGCTTGGATTCTCACCAATAAAAAACGCCCGGCGGCAACCGAGCGTTCTGA
ACAAATCCAGATGGAGTTCTGAGGTCATTACTGGATCTATCAACAGGAGTCCAAGCGAGCTCTCGAACCC
CAGAGTCCCGCTCAGAAGAACTCGTCAAGAAGGCGATAGAAGGCGATGCGCTGCGAATCGGGAGCGGCGA
TACCGTAAAGCACGAGGAAGCGGTCAGCCCATTCGCCGCCAAGCTCTTCAGCAATATCACGGGTAGCCAA
CGCTATGTCCTGATAGCGGTCCGCCACACCCAGCCGGCCACAGTCGATGAATCCAGAAAAGCGGCCATTT
TCCACCATGATATTCGGCAAGCAGGCATCGCCATGGGTCACGACGAGATCCTCGCCGTCGGGCATGCGCG
CCTTGAGCCTGGCGAACAGTTCGGCTGGCGCGAGCCCCTGATGCTCTTCGTCCAGATCATCCTGATCGAC
AAGACCGGCTTCCATCCGAGTACGTGCTCGCTCGATGCGATGTTTCGCTTGGTGGTCGAATGGGCAGGTA
GCCGGATCAAGCGTATGCAGCCGCCGCATTGCATCAGCCATGATGGATACTTTCTCGGCAGGAGCAAGGT
GAGATGACAGGAGATCCTGCCCCGGCACTTCGCCCAATAGCAGCCAGTCCCTTCCCGCTTCAGTGACAAC
GTCGAGCACAGCTGCGCAAGGAACGCCCGTCGTGGCCAGCCACGATAGCCGCGCTGCCTCGTCCTGCAGT
TCATTCAGGGCACCGGACAGGTCGGTCTTGACAAAAAGAACCGGGCGCCCCTGCGCTGACAGCCGGAACA
CGGCGGCATCAGAGCAGCCGATTGTCTGTTGTGCCCAGTCATAGCCGAATAGCCTCTCCACCCAAGCGGC
CGGAGAACCTGCGTGCAATCCATCTTGTTCAATCATGCGAAACGATCCTCATCCTGTCTCTTGATCAGAT
CATGATCCCCTGCGCCATCAGATCCTTGGCGGCAAGAAAGCCATCCAGTTTACTTTGCAGGGCTTCCCAA
CCTTACCAGAGGGCGCCCCAGCTGGCAATTCCGACGTCGAATTCAAAAGATCTTAAGTAAGTAAGAGTAT
ACGTATATCGGCTAATAACGTATTAAGGCGCTTCGGCGCCTTTTTTTATGGGGGTATTTTCATCCCAATC
CACACGTCCAACGCACAGCAAACACCACGTCGACCCTATCAGCTGCGTGCTTTCTATGAGTCGTTGCTGC
ATAACAAAAAGAGTATTGACTTCGCATCTTTTTGTACCTATAATGTGTGGAGGGCCCAAGTTCACTTAAA
AAGGAGATCAACAATGAAAGCAATTTTCGTACTGAAACATCTTAATCATGCACAGGAGACTTTCTAATGG
CGAGTAGCGAAGACGTTATCAAAGAGTTCATGCGTTTCAAAGTTCGTATGGAAGGTTCCGTTAACGGTCA
CGAGTTCGAAATCGAAGGTGAAGGTGAAGGTCGTCCGTACGAAGGTACCCAGACCGCTAAACTGAAAGTT
ACCAAAGGTGGTCCGCTGCCGTTCGCTTGGGACATCCTGTCCCCGCAGTTCCAGTACGGTTCCAAAGCTT
ACGTTAAACACCCGGCTGACATCCCGGACTACCTGAAACTGTCCTTCCCGGAAGGTTTCAAATGGGAACG
TGTTATGAACTTCGAAGACGGTGGTGTTGTTACCGTTACCCAGGACTCCTCCCTGCAAGACGGTGAGTTC
ATCTACAAAGTTAAACTGCGTGGTACCAACTTCCCGTCCGACGGTCCGGTTATGCAGAAAAAAACCATGG
GTTGGGAAGCTTCCACCGAACGTATGTACCCGGAAGACGGTGCTCTGAAAGGTGAAATCAAAATGCGTCT
GAAACTGAAAGACGGTGGTCACTACGACGCTGAAGTTAAAACCACCTACATGGCTAAAAAACCGGTTCAG
CTGCCGGGTGCTTACAAAACCGACATCAAACTGGACATCACCTCCCACAACGAAGACTACACCATCGTTG
AACAGTACGAACGTGCTGAAGGTCGTCACTCCACCGGTGCTTAAGGATCGGTTGTCGAGTAAGGATCTCC
AGGCATCAAATAAAACGAAAGGCTCAGTCGAAAGACTGGGCCTTTCGTTTTATCTGTTGTTTGTCGGTGA
ACGCTCTCTACTAGAGTCACACTGGCTCACCTTCGGGTGGGCCTTTCTGCGTTTATAGGATCCTAACTCG
AGCCTAGGGATATATTCCGCTTCCTCGCTCACTGACTCGCTACGCTCGGTCGTTCGACTGCGGCGAGCGG
AAATGGCTTACGAACGGGGCGGAGATTTCCTGGAAGATGCCAGGAAGATACTTAACAGGGAAGTGAGAGG
GCCGCGGCAAAGCCGTTTTTCCATAGGCTCCGCCCCCCTGACAAGCATCACGAAATCTGACGCTCAAATC
AGTGGTGGCGAAACCCGACAGGACTATAAAGATACCAGGCGTTTCCCCCTGGCGGCTCCCTCGTGCGCTC
TCCTGTTCCTGCCTTTCGGTTTACCGGTGTCATTCCGCTGTTATGGCCGCGTTTGTCTCATTCCACGCCT
GACACTCAGTTCCGGGTAGGCAGTTCGCTCCAAGCTGGACTGTATGCACGAACCCCCCGTTCAGTCCGAC
CGCTGCGCCTTATCCGGTAACTATCGTCTTGAGTCCAACCCGGAAAGACATGCAAAAGCACCACTGGCAG
CAGCCACTGGTAATTGATTTAGAGGAGTTAGTCTTGAAGTCATGCGCCGGTTAAGGCTAAACTGAAAGGA
CAAGTTTTGGTGACTGCGCTCCTCCAAGCCAGTTACCTCGGTTCAAAGAGTTGGTAGCTCAGAGAACCTT
CGAAAAACCGCCCTGCAAGGCGGTTTTTTCGTTTTCAGAGCAAGAGATTACGCGCAGACCAAAACGATCT
CAAGAAGATCATCTTATTAA
