>Addgene plasmid #47833 | pFAB3677 | addgene partial sequence | sequence record 69925 | Neo-R 5'-GCCCAGTCATAGCCGAATAG-3'
TCAATCATGCGAAACGATCCTCATCCTGTCTCTTGATCAGATCATGATCCCCTGCGCCATCAGATCCTTG
GCGGCAAGAAAGCCATCCAGTTTACTTTGCAGGGCTTCCCAACCTTACCAGAGGGCGCCCCAGCTGGCAA
TTCCGACGTCGAATTCAAAAGATCTTAAGTAAGTAAGAGTATACGTATATCGGCTAATAACGTATTAAGG
CGCTTCGGCGCCTTTTTTTATGGGGGTATTTTCATCCCAATCCACACGTCCAACGCACAGCAAACACCAC
GTCGACCCTATCAGCTGCGTGCTTTCTATGAGTCGTTGCTGCATAACAAAAAGAGTATTGACTTCGCATC
TTTTTGTACCTATAATGTGTGGAGGGCCCAAGTTCACTTAAAAAGGAGATCAACAATGAAAGCAATTTTC
GTACTGAAACATCTTAATCATGCACAGGAGACTTTCTAATGGCGAGTAGCGAAGACGTTATCAAAGAGTT
CATGCGTTTCAAAGTTCGTATGGAAGGTTCCGTTAACGGTCACGAGTTCGAAATCGAAGGTGAAGGTGAA
GGTCGTCCGTACGAAGGTACCCAGACCGCTAAACTGAAAGTTACCAAAGGTGGTCCGCTGCCGTTCGCTT
GGGACATCCTGTCCCCGCAGTTCCAGTACGGTTCCAAAGCTTACGTTAAACACCCGGCTGACATCCCGGA
CTACCTGAAACTGTCCTTCCCGGAAGGTTTCAAATGGGAACGTGTTATGAACTTCGAAGACGGTGGTGTT
GTTACCGTTACCCAGGACTCCTCCCTGCAAGACGGTGAGTTCATCTACAAAGTTAAACTGCGTGGTACCA
ACTTCCCGTCCGACGGTCCGGTTATGCAGAAAAAAACCATGGGTTGGGAAGCTTCCACCGAACGTATGTA
CCCGGAAGA
